>Addgene plasmid #43304 | II-CCCC | depositor partial sequence | sequence record 58569 | II-CCCC sequence 426 bps
CGTCTCGCTTAACCCCAGAGCAGGTCGTGGCGATCGCAAGCCACGACGGAGGAAAGCAAGCCTTGGAAAC
AGTACAGAGGCTGTTGCCTGTGCTGTGCCAAGCGCACGGACTCACCCCAGAGCAGGTCGTGGCGATCGCA
AGCCACGACGGAGGAAAGCAAGCCTTGGAAACAGTACAGAGGCTGTTGCCTGTGCTGTGCCAAGCGCACG
GCCTCACCCCAGAGCAGGTCGTGGCGATCGCAAGCCACGACGGAGGAAAGCAAGCCTTGGAAACAGTACA
GAGGCTGTTGCCTGTGCTGTGCCAAGCGCACGGATTAACCCCAGAGCAGGTCGTGGCGATCGCAAGCCAC
GACGGAGGAAAGCAAGCCTTGGAAACAGTACAGAGGCTGTTGCCTGTGCTGTGCCAAGCGCACGGGCTCA
GAGACG
