>Addgene plasmid #43304 | II-CCCC | addgene partial sequence | sequence record 61875 | M13-F20 5'-TGTAAAACGACGGCCAGT-3'
GGCGAATTGGGCCCTCTAGATGCATGCTCGAGCGGCCGCCAGTGTGATGGATATCTGCAGAATTCGCCCT
TCTTTCCTGTGCCCACGTCTCTGAGCCCGTGCGCTTGGCACAGCACAGGCAACAGCCTCTGTACTGTTTC
CAAGGCTTGCTTTCCTCCGTCGTGGCTTGCGATCGCCACGACCTGCTCTGGGGTTAATCCGTGCGCTTGG
CACAGCACAGGCAACAGCCTCTGTACTGTTTCCAAGGCTTGCTTTCCTCCGTCGTGGCTTGCGATCGCCA
CGACCTGCTCTGGGGTGAGGCCGTGCGCTTGGCACAGCACAGGCAACAGCCTCTGTACTGTTTCCAAGGC
TTGCTTTCCTCCGTCGTGGCTTGCGATCGCCACGACCTGCTCTGGGGTGAGTCCGTGCGCTTGGCACAGC
ACAGGCAACAGCCTCTGTACTGTTTCCAAGGCTTGCTTTCCTCCGTCGTGGCTTGCGATCGCCACGACCT
GCTCTGGGGTTAAGCGAGACGCGCTAGGACGGCAAGGGCGAATTCCAGCACACTGGCGGCCGTTACTAGT
GGATCCGAGCTCGGTACCAAGCTTGATGCATAGCTTGAGTATTCTATAGTGTCACCTAAATAGCTTGGCG
TAATCATGGTCATAGCTGTTTCCTGTGTGAAATTGTTATCCGCTCACAATTCCACACAACATACGAGCCG
GAAGCATAAAGTGTAAAGCCTGGGGTGCCTAATGAGTGAGCTAACTCACATTAATTGCGTTGCGCTCACT
GCCCGCTTTCCAGTCGGGAAACCTGTCGTGCCAGCTGCATTAATGAATCGGCCAACGCNCGGGGAGAGGC
AGTTTGCGTATTGAGCGCTCTTCCGCTTCCTC
