[The description below was written by a language model from this plasmid's Addgene catalogue record.]
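Description:
II-CCCC is a bacterial cloning plasmid built on the Invitrogen pCRII-TOPO backbone (about 4 kb without insert), carrying a 426 bp synthetic insert introduced by TOPO cloning. It is a high-copy plasmid maintained in E. coli and selectable with both ampicillin and kanamycin, consistent with the dual resistance markers of the pCRII-TOPO vector. The insert sits between the T7 and M13-reverse priming sites, which are the sites recorded for sequencing across it. No feature table is provided, so the individual backbone elements (origin, promoters flanking the cloning site and so on) are not itemised in the record.

The record describes the insert only by its name and as synthetic, without stating its composition. The associated publication concerns a TALEN genome-editing system for generating human stem cell-based disease models. In that context, the name and insert length suggest a pre-assembled block of four TALE repeat modules, each roughly 100 bp, specifying the DNA bases C-C-C-C, with "II" probably marking the position of this tetramer within a larger repeat array. This interpretation is an inference from the name and size rather than something stated explicitly. There is no eukaryotic promoter, reporter or expression cassette indicated, so the plasmid appears to serve as a storage and propagation vehicle for a library component rather than an expression construct. Its likely use is as a source of a modular fragment to be combined with other such pieces into a full-length custom TALEN in a separate destination vector.
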