Addgene plasmid #43304: II-CCCC
Depositing lab: Chad Cowan & Kiran Musunuru. Depositing organization: Harvard University. Publication: A TALEN Genome-Editing System for Generating Human Stem Cell-Based Disease Models. Ding Q, Lee YK, Schaefer EA, Peters DT, Veres A, Kim K, Kuperwasser N, Motola DL, Meissner TB, Hendriks WT, Trevisan M, Gupta RM, Moisan A, Banks E, Friesen M, Schinzel RT, Xia F, Tang A, Xia Y, Figueroa E, Wann A, Ahfeldt T, Daheron L, Zhang F, Rubin LL, Peng LF, Chung RT, Musunuru K, Cowan CA. Cell Stem Cell. 2012 Dec 12. pii: S1934-5909(12)00645-5. doi: 10.1016/j.stem.2012.11.011. PubMed 23246482.
Backbone
  Vector backbone: pCRII-TOPO
  Backbone manufacturer: Invitrogen
  Backbone size w/o insert (bp): 3973
  Vector type: Bacterial Cloning
Growth in bacteria
  Bacterial resistance: Ampicillin and Kanamycin, 100 & 50 μg/mL
  Growth temperature: 37°C
  Growth strain: Top10
  Copy number: High Copy
Gene/Insert
  Gene/Insert name: II-CCCC
  Species: Synthetic
  Insert size (bp): 426
  Cloning method: TOPO Cloning
  Sequencing primers: 5′ T7; 3′ M13-rev
Terms and licenses: Academic/Nonprofit Terms; Industry Terms: Not Available to Industry
How to cite: II-CCCC was a gift from Chad Cowan & Kiran Musunuru (Addgene plasmid # 43304 ; http://n2t.net/addgene:43304 ; RRID:Addgene_43304)
